Addgene plasmid #52882: pKGAL2-13 WNV PrM-E
Purpose: fragment of West Nile Virus A2471 from C to NS1
Depositing lab: Yorgo Modis. Depositing organization: Yale University.
Backbone
  Vector backbone: pPSClo
  Vector type: Unspecified
Growth in bacteria
  Bacterial resistance: Ampicillin, 100 μg/mL
  Growth temperature: 37°C
  Growth strain: DH5alpha
  Copy number: High Copy
Gene/Insert
  Gene/Insert name: prM-E
  Species: west nile virus
  Cloning method: Restriction Enzyme; 5′ cloning site KpnI (not destroyed); 3′ cloning site XbaI (not destroyed)
  Sequencing primers: 5′ unknown
Terms and licenses: Academic/Nonprofit Terms; Industry Terms: Not Available to Industry
How to cite: pKGAL2-13 WNV PrM-E was a gift from Yorgo Modis (Addgene plasmid # 52882 ; http://n2t.net/addgene:52882 ; RRID:Addgene_52882)
