[The description below was written by a language model from this plasmid's Addgene catalogue record.]
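Description:
pKGAL2-13 WNV PrM-E is a bacterial plasmid built on the pPSClo backbone that carries a cloned fragment of the West Nile virus genome. The record leaves the vector type unspecified, so it cannot be classed as an expression, shuttle or simple cloning vector from the information given. It is maintained in E. coli as a high-copy plasmid under ampicillin selection. No feature table is available, so the origin of replication and the exact form of the resistance cassette are not documented beyond this.

The insert is named prM-E, referring to the precursor membrane (prM) and envelope (E) glycoproteins, the two structural proteins that form the surface of flavivirus particles. The stated purpose describes it as a fragment of West Nile virus strain A2471 running from C (capsid) to NS1. This suggests that the cloned region spans prM-E along with some flanking sequence from the neighbouring capsid and NS1 coding regions, although the exact boundaries are not given. In flaviviruses, the C-terminal end of capsid supplies the signal sequence that directs prM into the endoplasmic reticulum, which is a common reason for keeping upstream sequence in such clones. The record does not say whether that was the intent here. The fragment was inserted by restriction cloning between KpnI and XbaI sites, and both sites remain intact, so the insert can be excised or transferred to another vector.

The record lists no promoter, tags, reporters or eukaryotic selection markers. The plasmid is therefore best regarded as a source of West Nile virus structural gene sequence for subcloning or for studies of the prM and E proteins, and not as a characterised expression construct.
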