>Addgene plasmid #52882 | pKGAL2-13 WNV PrM-E | addgene partial sequence | sequence record 83667 | Polyhedrin-F 5'-AAATGATAACCATCTCGC-3'
ACAGTTTTGTAATAAAAAAACCTATAAATAATGCCCGGGGGTACCGCTATGTTGAGCCTGATCGACGGCA
AGGGGCCAATACGATTTGTGTTGGCTCTCTTGGCGTTCTTCAGGTTCACAGCAATTGCTCCGACCCGAGC
AGTGCTGGATCGATGGAGAGGTGTGAACAAACAAACAGCGATGAAACACCTTCTGAGTTTTAAGAAGGAA
CTAGGGACCTTGACCAGTGCTATCAATCGGCGGAGCTCAAAACAAAAGAAAAGAGGAGGAAAGACCGGAA
TTGCAGTCATGATTGGCCTGATCGCCAGCGTAGGAGCAGTTACCCTCTCTAACTTCCAAGGGAAGGTGAT
GATGACGGTAAATGCTACTGACGTCACAGATGTCATCACGATTCCAACAGCTGCTGGAAAGAACCTATGC
ATTGTCAGAGCAATGGATGTGGGATACATGTGCGATGATACTATCACTTATGAATGCCCAGTGCTGTCGG
CTGGTAATGATCCAGAAGACATCGACTGTTGGTGCACAAAGTCAGCAGTCTACGTCAGGTATGGAAGATG
CACCAAGACACGCCACTCAAGACGCAGTCGGAGGTCACTGACAGTGCAGACACACGGAGAAAGCACTCTA
GCGAACAAGAAGGGGGCTTGGATGGACAGCACCAAGGCCACAAGGTACTTGGTAAAAACAGAATCATGGA
TCTTGAGGAACCCTGGATATGCCCTGGTGGCAGCCGTCATTGGTTGGATGCTTGGGAGCAACACCATGC
